Addgene plasmid #127218: pMM146
Purpose: BeYDV replicon with constitutive Luc expression, BBM, sgRNA targeting PDS
Depositing lab: Daniel Voytas. Depositing organization: University of Minnesota. Publication: Plant gene editing through de novo induction of meristems. Maher MF, Nasti RA, Vollbrecht M, Starker CG, Clark MD, Voytas DF. Nat Biotechnol. 2019 Dec 16. pii: 10.1038/s41587-019-0337-2. doi: 10.1038/s41587-019-0337-2. PubMed 31844292.
Backbone
  Vector backbone: pTRANS_201
  Backbone manufacturer: Cambia
  Vector type: Plant Expression
Growth in bacteria
  Bacterial resistance: Kanamycin, 50 μg/mL
  Growth temperature: 37°C
  Growth strain: DH5alpha
  Copy number: High Copy
Gene/Insert
  Gene/Insert name: Luc, BBM, sgRNA
  gRNA/shRNA sequence: TTGGTAGTAGCGACTCCATG
  Species: Firefly, Maize, synthetic
  Mutation: codon optimized CDSs
  Cloning method: Restriction Enzyme; 5′ cloning site unknown (unknown if destroyed); 3′ cloning site unknown (unknown if destroyed)
Terms and licenses: Academic/Nonprofit Terms; Industry Terms: Not Available to Industry
How to cite: pMM146 was a gift from Daniel Voytas (Addgene plasmid # 127218 ; http://n2t.net/addgene:127218 ; RRID:Addgene_127218)
