[The description below was written by a language model from this plasmid's Addgene catalogue record and pLannotate feature annotations shown in this document.]
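Description:
pMM146 is a plant expression T-DNA binary vector of about 16.2 kb built on the pTRANS_201 backbone, carrying a Bean yellow dwarf virus (BeYDV) geminiviral replicon between nopaline-type left and right border repeats. The backbone has the usual pCAMBIA-style arrangement. A high-copy ColE1/pUC-type origin with the pBR322 bom region supports propagation in E. coli, the pVS1 oriV, RepA and StaA functions support replication and stable maintenance in Agrobacterium, and an aphA-3 kanamycin resistance gene provides bacterial selection. No plant selectable marker is annotated within the T-DNA.

Inside the borders, two short duplicated BeYDV fragments (annotated by homology as movement-protein pieces) flank the cargo, and a BeYDV RepA coding region lies on the opposite strand. This layout is consistent with a replicon that viral replication proteins release and amplify from the delivered T-DNA, giving high transient copy number.

The cargo has three parts:
- **Luciferase reporter:** a codon-optimized firefly luciferase (luc+) followed by the Arabidopsis HSP18.2 terminator. The record describes it as constitutively expressed, but its promoter is not annotated.
- **sgRNA:** a guide with the S. pyogenes Cas9 scaffold targeting PDS (phytoene desaturase). Its promoter is likewise not identified.
- **BBM:** the maize polyubiquitin promoter lies upstream of a coding sequence that the annotation software matches by homology to Arabidopsis PLT2/AIL4. This corresponds to the codon-optimized maize BABY BOOM (BBM) developmental regulator named in the catalogue entry.

No Cas9 gene is annotated, so the nuclease is presumably supplied separately. The depositor and sequencing-derived records differ by a single nucleotide and carry the same features. The associated work used such constructs for plant gene editing through de novo induction of meristems. In that context luciferase reports delivery, and loss of PDS typically gives a visible bleaching phenotype.
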