Features (pLannotate 1.2.2; 18 found; start..end, strand, type, name):
    747..941     +  rep_origin     pVS1 oriV: origin of replication for the Pseudomonas plasmid pVS1 (Heeb et al., 2000)
   1144..1183    +  CDS            rop (fragment): Rop protein, which maintains plasmids at low copy number; rop
   1285..1425    +  misc_feature   bom: basis of mobility region from pBR322
   1611..2199    -  rep_origin     ori: high-copy-number ColE1/pMB1/pBR322/pUC origin of replication
   2286..3080    -  CDS            KanR: aminoglycoside phosphotransferase; aphA-3; confers resistance to kanamycin
   3505..3529    +  misc_feature   LB T-DNA repeat: left border repeat from nopaline C58 T-DNA
   3907..3963    +  CDS            MP_BEYDV (fragment): Protein inferred from homology: Swiss-Prot protein existence level 3. Involved in the viral transport within, and between cells. From Bean yellow dwarf virus (BeYDV).
   4456..6108    +  CDS            luciferase: firefly luciferase; luc+; enhanced luc+ version of the luciferase gene
   6116..6364    +  terminator     HSP terminator: efficient transcription terminator from the Arabidopsis thaliana heat shock protein 18.2 gene (Nagaya et al., 2010)
   6854..6929    +  misc_RNA       gRNA scaffold: guide RNA scaffold for the Streptococcus pyogenes CRISPR/Cas9 system
   6973..8963    +  promoter       Ubi promoter: maize polyubiquitin gene promoter
   9629..10501   +  CDS            PLT2 (fragment): PLET2_ARATH - Also known as AIL4 From Arabidopsis thaliana (Mouse-ear cress).
  12200..13075   -  CDS            REPA_BEYDV: Experimental evidence at protein level: Swiss-Prot protein existence level 1. Implicated in enhancement of V-sense gene expression. Acts a an inhibitor of C-sense gene transcription. From Bean yellow dwarf virus (BeYDV).
  13370..13426   +  CDS            MP_BEYDV (fragment): Protein inferred from homology: Swiss-Prot protein existence level 3. Involved in the viral transport within, and between cells. From Bean yellow dwarf virus (BeYDV).
  13449..13473   +  misc_feature   RB T-DNA repeat: right border repeat from nopaline C58 T-DNA
  13812..14213   +  CDS            Y4CG_SINFN (fragment): Protein inferred from homology: Swiss-Prot protein existence level 3. From Sinorhizobium fredii (strain NBRC 101917 / NGR234).
  14773..15402   +  CDS            pVS1 StaA: stability protein from the Pseudomonas plasmid pVS1 (Heeb et al., 2000)
  15835..681     +  CDS            pVS1 RepA (fragment) (across the origin): replication protein from the Pseudomonas plasmid pVS1 (Heeb et al., 2000)
>Addgene plasmid #127218 | pMM146 | depositor full sequence | sequence record 243247 | Full Sequence
ATGGCCAGTGTGTGGGATTACGACCTGGTACTGATGGCGGTTTCCCATCTAACCGAATCCATGAACCGAT
ACCGGGAAGGGAAGGGAGACAAGCCCGGCCGCGTGTTCCGTCCACACGTTGCGGACGTACTCAAGTTCTG
CCGGCGAGCCGATGGCGGAAAGCAGAAAGACGACCTGGTAGAAACCTGCATTCGGTTAAACACCACGCAC
GTTGCCATGCAGCGTACGAAGAAGGCCAAGAACGGCCGCCTGGTGACGGTATCCGAGGGTGAAGCCTTGA
TTAGCCGCTACAAGATCGTAAAGAGCGAAACCGGGCGGCCGGAGTACATCGAGATCGAGCTAGCTGATTG
GATGTACCGCGAGATCACAGAAGGCAAGAACCCGGACGTGCTGACGGTTCACCCCGATTACTTTTTGATC
GATCCCGGCATCGGCCGTTTTCTCTACCGCCTGGCACGCCGCGCCGCAGGCAAGGCAGAAGCCAGATGGT
TGTTCAAGACGATCTACGAACGCAGTGGCAGCGCCGGAGAGTTCAAGAAGTTCTGTTTCACCGTGCGCAA
GCTGATCGGGTCAAATGACCTGCCGGAGTACGATTTGAAGGAGGAGGCGGGGCAGGCTGGCCCGATCCTA
GTCATGCGCTACCGCAACCTGATCGAGGGCGAAGCATCCGCCGGTTCCTAATGTACGGAGCAGATGCTAG
GGCAAATTGCCCTAGCAGGGGAAAAAGGTCGAAAAGGCCTCTTTCCTGTGGATAGCACGTACATTGGGAA
CCCAAAGCCGTACATTGGGAACCGGAACCCGTACATTGGGAACCCAAAGCCGTACATTGGGAACCGGTCA
CACATGTAAGTGACTGATATAAAAGAGAAAAAAGGCGATTTTTCCGCCTAAAACTCTTTAAAACTTATTA
AAACTCTTAAAACCCGCCTGGCCTGTGCATAACTGTCTGGCCAGCGCACAGCCGAAGAGCTGCAAAAAGC
GCCTACCCTTCGGTCGCTGCGCTCCCTACGCCCCGCCGCTTCGCGTCGGCCTATCGCGGCCGCTGGCCGC
TCAAAAATGGCTGGCCTACGGCCAGGCAATCTACCAGGGCGCGGACAAGCCGCGCCGTCGCCACTCGACC
GCCGGCGCCCACATCAAGGCACCCTGCCTCGCGCGTTTCGGTGATGACGGTGAAAACCTCTGACACATGC
AGCTCCCGGAAACGGTCACAGCTTGTCTGTAAGCGGATGCCGGGAGCAGACAAGCCCGTCAGGGCGCGTC
AGCGGGTGTTGGCGGGTGTCGGGGCGCAGCCATGACCCAGTCACGTAGCGATAGCGGAGTGTATACTGGC
TTAACTATGCGGCATCAGAGCAGATTGTACTGAGAGTGCACCATATGCGGTGTGAAATACCGCACAGATG
CGTAAGGAGAAAATACCGCATCAGGCGCTCTTCCGCTTCCTCGCTCACTGACTCGCTGCGCTCGGTCGTT
CGGCTGCGGCGAGCGGTATCAGCTCACTCAAAGGCGGTAATACGGTTATCCACAGAATCAGGGGATAACG
CAGGAAAGAACATGTGAGCAAAAGGCCAGCAAAAGGCCAGGAACCGTAAAAAGGCCGCGTTGCTGGCGTT
TTTCCATAGGCTCCGCCCCCCTGACGAGCATCACAAAAATCGACGCTCAAGTCAGAGGTGGCGAAACCCG
ACAGGACTATAAAGATACCAGGCGTTTCCCCCTGGAAGCTCCCTCGTGCGCTCTCCTGTTCCGACCCTGC
CGCTTACCGGATACCTGTCCGCCTTTCTCCCTTCGGGAAGCGTGGCGCTTTCTCATAGCTCACGCTGTAG
GTATCTCAGTTCGGTGTAGGTCGTTCGCTCCAAGCTGGGCTGTGTGCACGAACCCCCCGTTCAGCCCGAC
CGCTGCGCCTTATCCGGTAACTATCGTCTTGAGTCCAACCCGGTAAGACACGACTTATCGCCACTGGCAG
CAGCCACTGGTAACAGGATTAGCAGAGCGAGGTATGTAGGCGGTGCTACAGAGTTCTTGAAGTGGTGGCC
TAACTACGGCTACACTAGAAGGACAGTATTTGGTATCTGCGCTCTGCTGAAGCCAGTTACCTTCGGAAAA
AGAGTTGGTAGCTCTTGATCCGGCAAACAAACCACCGCTGGTAGCGGTGGTTTTTTTGTTTGCAAGCAGC
AGATTACGCGCAGAAAAAAAGGATCTCAAGAAGATCCTTTGATCTTTTCTACGGGGTCTGACGCTCAGTG
GAACGAAAACTCACGTTAAGGGATTTTGGTCATGCATTCTAGGTACTAAAACAATTCATCCAGTAAAATA
TAATATTTTATTTTCTCCCAATCAGGCTTGATCCCCAGTAAGTCAAAAAATAGCTCGACATACTGTTCTT
CCCCGATATCCTCCCTGATCGACCGGACGCAGAAGGCAATGTCATACCACTTGTCCGCCCTGCCGCTTCT
CCCAAGATCAATAAAGCCACTTACTTTGCCATCTTTCACAAAGATGTTGCTGTCTCCCAGGTCGCCGTGG
GAAAAGACAAGTTCCTCTTCGGGCTTTTCCGTCTTTAAAAAATCATACAGCTCGCGCGGATCTTTAAATG
GAGTGTCTTCTTCCCAGTTTTCGCAATCCACATCGGCCAGATCGTTATTCAGTAAGTAATCCAATTCGGC
TAAGCGGCTGTCTAAGCTATTCGTATAGGGACAATCCGATATGTCGATGGAGTGAAAGAGCCTGATGCAC
TCCGCATACAGCTCGATAATCTTTTCAGGGCTTTGTTCATCTTCATACTCTTCCGAGCAAAGGACGCCAT
CGGCCTCACTCATGAGCAGATTGCTCCAGCCATCATGCCGTTCAAAGTGCAGGACCTTTGGAACAGGCAG
CTTTCCTTCCAGCCATAGCATCATGTCCTTTTCCCGTTCCACATCATAGGTGGTCCCTTTATACCGGCTG
TCCGTCATTTTTAAATATAGGTTTTCATTTTCTCCCACCAGCTTATATACCTTAGCAGGAGACATTCCTT
CCGTATCTTTTACGCAGCGGTATTTTTCGATCAGTTTTTTCAATTCCGGTGATATTCTCATTTTAGCCAT
TTATTATTTCCTTCCTCTTTTCTACAGTATTTAAAGATACCCCAAGAAGCTAATTATAACAAGACGAACT
CCAATTCACTGTTCCTTGCATTCTAAAACCTTAAATACCAGAAAACAGCTTTTTCAAAGTTGTTTTCAAA
GTTGGCGTATAACATAGTATCGACGGAGCCGATTTTGAAACCGCGGTGATCACAGGCAGCAACGCTCTGT
CATCGTTACAATCAACATGCTACCCTCCGCGAGATCATCCGTGTTTCAAACCCGGCAGCTTAGTTGCCGT
TCTTCCGAATAGCATCGGTAACATGAGCAAAGTCTGCCGCCTTACAACGGCTCTCCCGCTGACGCCGTCC
CGGACTGATGGGCTGCCTGTATCGAGTGGTGATTTTGTGCCGAGCTGCCGGTCGGGGAGCTGTTGGCTGG
CTGGTGGCAGGATATATTGTGGTGTAAACAAATTGACGCTTAGACAACTTAATAACACATTGCGGACGTT
TTTAATGTAGAGCTCAAAGTTTAACGCGTTAGCAGAAGGCATGTTGTTGTGACTCCGAGGGGTTGCCTCA
AACTCTATCTTATAACCGGCGTGGAGGCATGGAGGCAGGGGTATTTTGGTCATTTTAATAGATAGTGGAA
AATGACGTGGAATTTACTTAAAGACGAAGTCTTTGCGACAAGGGGGGGCCCACGCCGAATTTAATATTAC
CGGCGTGGCCCCCCCTTATCGCGAGTGCTTTAGCACGAGCGGTCCAGATTTAAAGTAGAAAATTTCCCGC
CCACTAGGGTTAAAGGTGTTCACACTATAAAAGCATATACGATGTGATGGTATTTGATGGAGCGTATATT
GTATCAGGTATTTCCGTTGGATACGAATTATTCGTACGACCCTCGGTACCGATCGGCGCGCCTGGCAGAC
ATACTGTCCCACAAATGAAGATGGAATCTGTAAAAGAAAACGCGTGAAATAATGCGTCTGACAAAGGTTA
GGTCGGCTGCCTTTAATCAATACCAAAGTGGTCCCTACCACGATGGAAAAACTGTGCAGTCGGTTTGGCT
TTTTCTGACGAACAAATAAGATTCGTGGCCGACAGGTGGGGGTCCACCATGTGAAGGCATCTTCAGACTC
CAATAATGGAGCAATGACGTAAGGGCTTACGAAATAAGTAAGGGTAGTTTGGGAAATGTCCACTCACCCG
TCAGTCTATAAATACTTAGCCCCTCCCTCATTGTTAAGGGAGCAAAATCTCAGAGAGATAGTCCTAGAGA
GAGAAAGAGAGCAAGTAGCCTAGAAGTAGTCAAGGCGGCGAAGTATTCAGGCACGTGGCCAGGAAGAAGA
AAAGCCAAGACGACGAAAACAGGTAAGAGCTAAGCTTCCTGCACCATGGAAGACGCCAAAAACATAAAGA
AAGGCCCGGCGCCATTCTATCCGCTGGAAGATGGAACCGCTGGAGAGCAACTGCATAAGGCTATGAAGAG
ATACGCCCTGGTTCCTGGAACAATTGCTTTTACAGATGCACATATCGAGGTGGACATCACTTACGCTGAG
TACTTCGAAATGTCCGTTCGGTTGGCAGAAGCTATGAAACGATATGGGCTGAATACAAATCACAGAATCG
TCGTATGCAGTGAAAACTCTCTTCAATTCTTTATGCCGGTGTTGGGCGCGTTATTTATCGGAGTTGCAGT
TGCGCCCGCGAACGACATTTATAATGAACGTGAATTGCTCAACAGTATGGGCATTTCGCAGCCTACCGTG
GTGTTCGTTTCCAAAAAGGGGTTGCAAAAAATTTTGAACGTGCAAAAAAAGCTCCCAATCATCCAAAAAA
TTATTATCATGGATTCTAAAACGGATTACCAGGGATTTCAGTCGATGTACACGTTCGTCACATCTCATCT
ACCTCCCGGTTTTAATGAATACGATTTTGTGCCAGAGTCCTTCGATAGGGACAAGACAATTGCACTGATC
ATGAACTCCTCTGGATCTACTGGTCTGCCTAAAGGTGTCGCTCTGCCTCATAGAACTGCCTGCGTGAGAT
TCTCGCATGCCAGAGATCCTATTTTTGGCAATCAAATCATTCCGGATACTGCGATTTTAAGTGTTGTTCC
ATTCCATCACGGTTTTGGAATGTTTACTACACTCGGATATTTGATATGTGGATTTCGAGTCGTCTTAATG
TATAGATTTGAAGAAGAGCTGTTTCTGAGGAGCCTTCAGGATTACAAGATTCAAAGTGCGCTGCTGGTGC
CAACCCTATTCTCCTTCTTCGCCAAAAGCACTCTGATTGACAAATACGATTTATCTAATTTACACGAAAT
TGCTTCTGGTGGCGCTCCCCTCTCTAAGGAAGTCGGGGAAGCGGTTGCCAAGAGGTTCCATCTGCCAGGT
ATCAGGCAAGGATATGGGCTCACTGAGACTACATCAGCTATTCTGATTACACCCGAGGGGGATGATAAAC
CGGGCGCGGTCGGTAAAGTTGTTCCATTTTTTGAAGCGAAGGTTGTGGATCTGGATACCGGGAAAACGCT
GGGCGTTAATCAAAGAGGCGAACTGTGTGTGAGAGGTCCTATGATTATGTCCGGTTATGTAAACAATCCG
GAAGCGACCAACGCCTTGATTGACAAGGATGGATGGCTACATTCTGGAGACATAGCTTACTGGGACGAAG
ACGAACACTTCTTCATCGTTGACCGCCTGAAGTCTCTGATTAAGTACAAAGGCTATCAGGTGGCTCCCGC
TGAATTGGAATCCATCTTGCTCCAACACCCCAACATCTTCGACGCTGGTGTCGCAGGTCTTCCCGACGAT
GACGCCGGTGAACTTCCCGCCGCCGTTGTTGTTTTGGAGCACGGAAAGACGATGACGGAAAAAGAGATCG
TGGATTACGTCGCCAGTCAAGTAACAACCGCGAAAAAGTTGCGCGGAGGAGTTGTGTTTGTGGACGAAGT
ACCGAAAGGTCTTACCGGAAAACTCGACGCAAGAAAAATCAGAGAGATCCTCATAAAGGCCAAGAAGGGC
GGAAAGATCGCCGTGTAACTCGAGATATGAAGATGAAGATGAAATATTTGGTGTGTCAAATAAAAAGCTT
GTGTGCTTAAGTTTGTGTTTTTTTCTTGGCTTGTTGTGTTATGAATTTGTGGCTTTTTCTAATATTAAAT
GAATGTAAGATCACATTATAATGAATAAACAAATGTTTCTATAATCCATTGTGAATGTTTTGTTGGATCT
CTTCTGCAGCATATAACTACTGTATGTGCTATGGTATGGACTATGGAATATGATTAAAGATAAGGAGCTC
CGGTGACGGACCCATGGCTTCGTTGAACAACGGAAACTCGACTTGCCTTCCGCACAATACATCATTTCTT
CTTAGCTTTTTTTCTTCTTCTTCGTTCATACAGTTTTTTTTTGTTTATCAGCTTACATTTTCTTGAACCG
TAGCTTTCGTTTTCTTCTTTTTAACTTTCCATTCGGAGTTTTTGTATCTTGTTTCATAGTTTGTCCCAGG
ATTAGAATGATTAGGCATCGAACCTTCAAGAATTTGATTGAATAAAACATCTTCATTCTTAAGATATGAA
GATAATCTTCAAAAGGCCCCTGGGAATCTGAAAGAAGAGAAGCAGGCCCATTTATATGGGAAAGAACAAT
AGTATTTCTTATATAGGCCCATTTAAGTTGAAAACAATCTTCAAAAGTCCCACATCGCTTAGATAAGAAA
ACGAAGCTGAGTTTATATACAGCTAGAGTCGAAGTAGTGATTGTTGGTAGTAGCGACTCCATGGTTTTAG
AGCTAGAAATAGCAAGTTAAAATAAGGCTAGTCCGTTATCAACTTGAAAAAGTGGCACCGAGTCGGTGCT
TTTTTTCCCGGGGCGCGCCGATATCGAGCTCTCCCGGCGCGCCTGCAGTGCAGCGTGACCCGGTCGTGCC
CCTCTCTAGAGATAATGAGCATTGCATGTCTAAGTTATAAAAAATTACCACATATTTTTTTTGTCACACT
TGTTTGAAGTGCAGTTTATCTATCTTTATACATATATTTAAACTTTACTCTACGAATAATATAATCTATA
GTACTACAATAATATCAGTGTTTTAGAGAATCATATAAATGAACAGTTAGACATGGTCTAAAGGACAATT
GAGTATTTTGACAACAGGACTCTACAGTTTTATCTTTTTAGTGTGCATGTGTTCTCCTTTTTTTTTGCAA
ATAGCTTCACCTATATAATACTTCATCCATTTTATTAGTACATCCATTTAGGGTTTAGGGTTAATGGTTT
TTATAGACTAATTTTTTTAGTACATCTATTTTATTCTATTTTAGCCTCTAAATTAAGAAAACTAAAACTC
TATTTTAGTTTTTTTATTTAATAATTTAGATATAAAATAGAATAAAATAAAGTGACTAAAAATTAAACAA
ATACCCTTTAAGAAATTAAAAAAACTAAGGAAACATTTTTCTTGTTTCGAGTAGATAATGCCAGCCTGTT
AAACGCCGTCGACGAGTCTAACGGACACCAACCAGCGAACCAGCAGCGTCGCGTCGGGCCAAGCGAAGCA
GACGGCACGGCATCTCTGTCGCTGCCTCTGGACCCCTCTCGAGAGTTCCGCTCCACCGTTGGACTTGCTC
CGCTGTCGGCATCCAGAAATTGCGTGGCGGAGCGGCAGACGTGAGCCGGCACGGCAGGCGGCCTCCTCCT
CCTCTCACGGCACCGGCAGCTACGGGGGATTCCTTTCCCACCGCTCCTTCGCTTTCCCTTCCTCGCCCGC
CGTAATAAATAGACACCCCCTCCACACCCTCTTTCCCCAACCTCGTGTTGTTCGGAGCGCACACACACAC
AACCAGATCTCCCCCAAATCCACCCGTCGGCACCTCCGCTTCAAGGTACGCCGCTCGTCCTCCCCCCCCC
CCCTCTCTACCTTCTCTAGATCGGCGTTCCGGTCCATGGTTAGGGCCCGGTAGTTCTACTTCTGTTCATG
TTTGTGTTAGATCCGTGTTTGTGTTAGATCCGTGCTGCTAGCGTTCGTACACGGATGCGACCTGTACGTC
AGACACGTTCTGATTGCTAACTTGCCAGTGTTTCTCTTTGGGGAATCCTGGGATGGCTCTAGCCGTTCCG
CAGACGGGATCGATTTCATGATTTTTTTTGTTTCGTTGCATAGGGTTTGGTTTGCCCTTTTCCTTTATTT
CAATATATGCCGTGCACTTGTTTGTCGGGTCATCTTTTCATGCTTTTTTTTGTCTTGGTTGTGATGATGT
GGTCTGGTTGGGCGGTCGTTCTAGATCGGAGTAGAATTAATTCTGTTTCAAACTACCTGGTGGATTTATT
AATTTTGGATCTGTATGTGTGTGCCATACATATTCATAGTTACGAATTGAAGATGATGGATGGAAATATC
GATCTAGGATAGGTATACATGTTGATGCGGGTTTTACTGATGCATATACAGAGATGCTTTTTGTTCGCTT
GGTTGTGATGATGTGGTGTGGTTGGGCGGTCGTTCATTCGTTCTAGATCGGAGTAGAATACTGTTTCAAA
CTACCTGGTGTATTTATTAATTTTGGAACTGTATGTGTGTGTCATACATCTTCATAGTTACGAGTTTAAG
ATGGATGGAAATATCGATCTAGGATAGGTATACATGTTGATGTGGGTTTTACTGATGCATATACATGATG
GCATATGCAGCATCTATTCATATGCTCTAACCTTGAGTACCTATCTATTATAATAAACAAGTATGTTTTA
TAATTATTTTGATCTTGATATACTTGGATGATGGCATATGCAGCAGCTATATGTGGATTTTTTTAGCCCT
GCCTTCATACGCTATTTATTTGCTTGGTACTGTTTCTTTTGTCGATGCTCACCCTGTTGTTTGGTGTTAC
TTCCTGCAGGCTTCCCTAACCTTTGCACTGTCCAAAATGGCTTCCTGATCCCCTCACTTCCTCGAATCAA
TCTAAGAAGAAACTCAAGCCGCAACCATTAGGGGCAGATTAATTGCTGCACTTTCAGATAATCAAGCATG
GCCACTGTGAACAACTGGCTCGCTTTCTCCCTCTCCCCGCAGGAGCTGCCGCCCTCCCAGACGACGGACT
CCACACTCATCTCGGCCGCCACCGCCGACCATGTCTCCGGCGATGTCTGCTTCAACATCCCCCAAGATTG
GAGCATGAGGGGATCAGAGCTTTCGGCGCTCGTCGCGGAGCCGAAGCTGGAGGACTTCCTCGGCGGCATC
TCCTTCTCCGAGCAGCATCACAAGGCCAACTGCAACATGATACCCAGCACTAGCAGCACAGTTTGCTACG
CCAGCTCAGGTGCTAGCACCGGCTACCATCACCAGCTGTACCACCAGCCCACCAGCTCAGCGCTCCACTT
CGCGGACTCCGTAATGGTGGCCTCCTCGGCCGGTGTCCACGACGGCGGTGCCATGCTCAGCGCGGCCGCC
GCTAACGGTGTCGCTGGCGCTGCCAGTGCCAACGGCGGCGGCATCGGGCTGTCCATGATTAAGAACTGGC
TGCGGAGCCAACCGGCGCCCATGCAGCCGAGGGTGGCGGCGGCTGAGGGCGCGCAGGGGCTCTCTTTGTC
CATGAACATGGCGGGGACGACCCAAGGCGCTGCTGGCATGCCACTTCTCGCTGGAGAGCGCGCACGGGCG
CCCGAGAGTGTATCCACGTCAGCACAGGGTGGAGCCGTCGTCGTCACGGCGCCGAAGGAGGATAGCGGTG
GCAGCGGTGTTGCCGGCGCTCTAGTAGCCGTGAGCACGGACACGGGTGGCAGCGGCGGCGCGTCGGCTGA
CAACACGGCAAGGAAGACGGTGGACACGTTCGGGCAGCGCACGTCGATTTACCGTGGCGTGACAAGGCAT
AGATGGACTGGGAGATATGAGGCACATCTTTGGGATAACAGTTGCAGAAGGGAAGGGCAAACTCGTAAGG
GTCGTCAAGTCTATTTAGGTGGCTATGATAAAGAGGAGAAAGCTGCTAGGGCTTATGATCTTGCTGCTCT
GAAGTACTGGGGTGCCACAACAACAACAAATTTTCCAGTGAGTAACTACGAAAAGGAGCTGGAGGACATG
AAGCACATGACAAGGCAGGAGTTTGTAGCGCCTCTGAGAAGGAAGTCCAGTGGTTTCTCCAGAGGTGCAT
CCATTTACAGGGGAGTGACTAGGCATCACCAACATGGAAGATGGCAAGCACGGATTGGACGAGTTGCAGG
GAACAAGGATCTTTACTTGGGCACCTTCAGCACCCAGGAGGAGGCAGCGGAGGCGTACGACATCGCGGCG
ATCAAGTTCCGCGGCCTCAACGCCGTCACCAACTTCGACATGAGCCGCTACGACGTGAAGTCCATCCTGG
ACAGCAGCGCCCTCCCCATCGGCAGCGCCGCCAAGCGCCTCAAGGAGGCCGAGGCCGCAGCGTCCGCGCA
GCACCACCATGCGGGTGTCGTTTCCTATGACGTTGGGAGGATTGCCAGCCAACTGGGAGATGGCGGTGCC
CTCGCTGCGGCCTATGGTGCTCACTATCACGGTGCCGCGTGGCCAACGATTGCATTCCAGCCGGGCGCGG
CGTCCACCGGACTGTACCATCCTTACGCGCAGCAGCCTATGCGCGGCGGTGGATGGTGTAAACAAGAGCA
AGATCACGCTGTGATAGCAGCGGCACACTCCTTGCAGGATCTTCATCATTTGAATCTCGGAGCCGCCGGG
GCCCACGACTTTTTCTCGGCAGGGCAGCAGGCCGCCGCCGCTGCGATGCACGGCCTGGGTAGCATCGACA
GTGCGTCGCTGGAGCACAGCACCGGCTCCAACTCCGTCGTCTACAACGGCGGGGTCGGCGACAGCAACGG
CGCCAGCGCCGTCGGCGGCAGTGGCGGTGGCTACATGATGCCGATGAGCGCTGCCGGAGCAACCACTACA
TCGGCAATGGTGAGCCACGAGCAGGTCCATGCACGGGCCTACGACGAAGCCAAGCAGGCTGCTCAGATGG
GGTACGAGAGCTACCTGGTGAACGCGGAGAACAATGGTGGCGGAAGGATGTCTGCATGGGGGACTGTCGT
GTCTGCAGCCGCGGCGGCAGCAGCAAGCAGCAACGACAACATGGCCGCCGACGTGGGCCACGGCGGCGCG
CAGCTGTTCAGTGTCTGGAACGACACTTAACTCGAGCCCTAGACTTGTCCATCTTCTGGATTGGCCAAGT
TAATTAATGTATGAAATAAAAGGATGCACACATAGTGACATGCTAATCACTATAATGTGGGCATCAAAGT
TGTGTGTTATGTGTAATTACTAATTATCTGAATAAGAGAAAGAGATCATCCATATTTCTTATCCTAAATG
AATGTCACGTGTCTTTATAATTCTTTGATGAACCAGATGCATTTTATTAACCAATTCCATATACATATAA
ATATTAATCATATATAATTAATATCAATTGGGTTAGCAAAACAAATCTAGTCTAGGTGTGTTTTGCTAAT
TATTGGGGGATAGTGCAAAAAGAAATCTACGTTCTCAATAATTCAGATAGAAAACTTAATAAAGTGAGAT
AATTTACATAGATTGCTTTTATCCTTTGATATATGTGAAACCATGCATGATATAAGGAAAATAGATAGAG
AAATAATTTTTTACATCGTTGAATATGTAAACAATTTAATTCAAGAAGCTAGGAATATAAATATTGAGGA
GTTTATGATTAGAGCTCAGTGTTTGATCGCCGGCGGTACCGAGTGTACTTCAAGTCAGTGGGAAATCAAT
AAAATGATTATTTTATGAATATATTTCATTGTGCAAGTAGATAGAAATTACATATGTTACATAACACACG
AAATAAACAAAAAAAGACAATCCAAAAACAAACACCCCAAAAAAAATAATCACTTTAGATAAACTCGTAT
GAGGAGAGGCACGTTCAGTGACTCGACGATTCCCGAGCAAAAAAAGTCTCCCCGTCACACATGTAGTGGG
TGACGCAATTATCTTTAAAGTAATCCTTCTGTTGACTTGTCATTGATAACATCCAGTCTTCGTCAGGATT
GCAAAGAATTATAGAAGGGATCCCACCTTTTATTTTCTTCTTTTTTCCATATTTAGGGTTGACAGTGAAA
TCAGACTGGCAACCTATTAATTGCTTCCACAATGGGACGAACTTGAAGGGGATGTCGTCGATGATATTAT
AGGTGGCGTGTTCATCGTAGTTGGTGAAATCGATGGTACCGTTCCAATAGTTGTGTCGTCCGAGACTTCT
AGCCCAGGTGGTCTTTCCGGTACGAGTTGGTCCGCAGATGTAGAGGCTGGGGTGTCGGATTCCATTCCTT
CCATTGTCCTTGTTAAATCGGCCATCCATTCAAGGTCAGATTGAGCTTGTTGGTATGAGACAGGATGTAT
GTAAGTATAAGCGTCTATGCTTACATGGTATAGATGGGTTTCCCTCCAGGAGTGTAGATCTTCGTGGCAG
CGAAGATCTGATTCTGTGAAGGGCGACACATACGGTTCAGGTTGTGGAGGGAATAATTTGTTGGCTGAAT
ATTCCAGCCATTGAAGCTTTGTTGCCCATTCATGAGGGAATTCTTCCTTGATCATGTCAAGATATTCCTC
CTTAGACGTTGCAGTCTGGATAATAGTTCTCCATCGTGCGTCAGATTTGCGAGGAGAAACCTTATGATCT
CGGAAATCTCCTCTGGTTTTAATATCTCCGTCCTTTGATATGTAATCAAGGACTTGTTTAGAGTTTCTAG
CTGGCTGGATATTAGGGTGATTTCCTTCAAAATCGAAAAAAGAAGGATCCCTAATACAAGGTTTTTTATC
AAGCTGGAGAAGAGCATGATAGTGGGTAGTGCCATCTTGATGAAGCTCAGAAGCAACACCAAGGAAGAAA
ATAAGAAAAGGTGTGAGTTTCTCCCAGAGAAACTGGAATAAATCATCTCTTTGAGATGAGCACTTGGGAT
AGGTAAGGAAAACATATTTAGATTGGAGTCTGAAGTTCTTACTAGCAGAAGGCATGTTGTTGTGACTCCG
AGGGGTTGCCTCAAACTCTATCTTATAACCGGCGTGGAGGCATGGAGGCAGGGGTATTTTGGTCATTTTA
ATAGATAGTGGAAAATGACGTGGAATTTACTTAAAGACGAAGTCTTTGCGACAAGGGGGGGCCCACGCCG
AATTTAATATTACCGGCGTGGCCCCCCCTTATCGCGAGTGCTTTAGCACGAGCGGTCCAGATTTAAAGTA
GAAAATTTCCCGCCCACTAGGGTTAAAGGTGTTCACACTATAAAAGCATATACGATGTGATGGTATTTGA
TGGAGCGTATATTGTATCAGGTATTTCCGTTGGATACGAATTATTCGTACGACCCTCATAGTTTAAACTA
TCAGTGTTTGACAGGATATATTGGCGGGTAAACCTAAGAGAAAAGAGCGTTTATTAGAATAACGGATATT
TAAAAGGGCGTGAAAAGGTTTATCCGTTCGTCCATTTGTATGTGCATGCCAACCACAGGGTTCCCCTCGG
GATCAAAGTACTTTGATCCAACCCCTCCGCTGCTATAGTGCAGTCGGCTTCTGACGTTCAGTGCAGCCGT
CTTCTGAAAACGACATGTCGCACAAGTCCTAAGTTACGCGACAGGCTGCCGCCCTGCCCTTTTCCTGGCG
TTTTCTTGTCGCGTGTTTTAGTCGCATAAAGTAGAATACTTGCGACTAGAACCGGAGACATTACGCCATG
AACAAGAGCGCCGCCGCTGGCCTGCTGGGCTATGCCCGCGTCAGCACCGACGACCAGGACTTGACCAACC
AACGGGCCGAACTGCACGCGGCCGGCTGCACCAAGCTGTTTTCCGAGAAGATCACCGGCACCAGGCGCGA
CCGCCCGGAGCTGGCCAGGATGCTTGACCACCTACGCCCTGGCGACGTTGTGACAGTGACCAGGCTAGAC
CGCCTGGCCCGCAGCACCCGCGACCTACTGGACATTGCCGAGCGCATCCAGGAGGCCGGCGCGGGCCTGC
GTAGCCTGGCAGAGCCGTGGGCCGACACCACCACGCCGGCCGGCCGCATGGTGTTGACCGTGTTCGCCGG
CATTGCCGAGTTCGAGCGTTCCCTAATCATCGACCGCACCCGGAGCGGGCGCGAGGCCGCCAAGGCCCGA
GGCGTGAAGTTTGGCCCCCGCCCTACCCTCACCCCGGCACAGATCGCGCACGCCCGCGAGCTGATCGACC
AGGAAGGCCGCACCGTGAAAGAGGCGGCTGCACTGCTTGGCGTGCATCGCTCGACCCTGTACCGCGCACT
TGAGCGCAGCGAGGAAGTGACGCCCACCGAGGCCAGGCGGCGCGGTGCCTTCCGTGAGGACGCATTGACC
GAGGCCGACGCCCTGGCGGCCGCCGAGAATGAACGCCAAGAGGAACAAGCATGAAACCGCACCAGGACGG
CCAGGACGAACCGTTTTTCATTACCGAAGAGATCGAGGCGGAGATGATCGCGGCCGGGTACGTGTTCGAG
CCGCCCGCGCACGGCTCAACCGTGCGGCTGCATGAAATCCTGGCCGGTTTGTCTGATGCCAAGCTGGCGG
CCTGGCCGGCCAGCTTGGCCGCTGAAGAAACCGAGCGCCGCCGTCTAAAAAGGTGATGTGTATTTGAGTA
AAACAGCTTGCGTCATGCGGTCGCTGCGTATATGATGCGATGAGTAAATAAACAAATACGCAAGGGGAAC
GCATGAAGGTTATCGCTGTACTTAACCAGAAAGGCGGGTCAGGCAAGACGACCATCGCAACCCATCTAGC
CCGCGCCCTGCAACTCGCCGGGGCCGATGTTCTGTTAGTCGATTCCGATCCCCAGGGCAGTGCCCGCGAT
TGGGCGGCCGTGCGGGAAGATCAACCGCTAACCGTTGTCGGCATCGACCGCCCGACGATTGACCGCGACG
TGAAGGCCATCGGCCGGCGCGACTTCGTAGTGATCGACGGAGCGCCCCAGGCGGCGGACTTGGCTGTGTC
CGCGATCAAGGCAGCCGACTTCGTGCTGATTCCGGTGCAGCCAAGCCCTTACGACATATGGGCCACCGCC
GACCTGGTGGAGCTGGTTAAGCAGCGCATTGAGGTCACGGATGGAAGGCTACAAGCGGCCTTTGTCGTGT
CGCGGGCGATCAAAGGCACGCGCATCGGCGGTGAGGTTGCCGAGGCGCTGGCCGGGTACGAGCTGCCCAT
TCTTGAGTCCCGTATCACGCAGCGCGTGAGCTACCCAGGCACTGCCGCCGCCGGCACAACCGTTCTTGAA
TCAGAACCCGAGGGCGACGCTGCCCGCGAGGTCCAGGCGCTGGCCGCTGAAATTAAATCAAAACTCATTT
GAGTTAATGAGGTAAAGAGAAAATGAGCAAAAGCACAAACACGCTAAGTGCCGGCCGTCCGAGCGCACGC
AGCAGCAAGGCTGCAACGTTGGCCAGCCTGGCAGACACGCCAGCCATGAAGCGGGTCAACTTTCAGTTGC
CGGCGGAGGATCACACCAAGCTGAAGATGTACGCGGTACGCCAAGGCAAGACCATTACCGAGCTGCTATC
TGAATACATCGCGCAGCTACCAGAGTAAATGAGCAAATGAATAAATGAGTAGATGAATTTTAGCGGCTAA
AGGAGGCGGCATGGAAAATCAAGAACAACCAGGCACCGACGCCGTGGAATGCCCCATGTGTGGAGGAACG
GGCGGTTGGCCAGGCGTAAGCGGCTGGGTTGTCTGCCGGCCCTGCAATGGCACTGGAACCCCCAAGCCCG
AGGAATCGGCGTGACGGTCGCAAACCATCCGGCCCGGTACAAATCGGCGCGGCGCTGGGTGATGACCTGG
TGGAGAAGTTGAAGGCCGCGCAGGCCGCCCAGCGGCAACGCATCGAGGCAGAAGCACGCCCCGGTGAATC
GTGGCAAGCGGCCGCTGATCGAATCCGCAAAGAATCCCGGCAACCGCCGGCAGCCGGTGCGCCGTCGATT
AGGAAGCCGCCCAAGGGCGACGAGCAACCAGATTTTTTCGTTCCGATGCTCTATGACGTGGGCACCCGCG
ATAGTCGCAGCATCATGGACGTGGCCGTTTTCCGTCTGTCGAAGCGTGACCGACGAGCTGGCGAGGTGAT
CCGCTACGAGCTTCCAGACGGGCACGTAGAGGTTTCCGCAGGGCCGGCCGGC
