Features (pLannotate 1.2.2; 18 found; start..end, strand, type, name):
      1..25      +  misc_feature   LB T-DNA repeat: left border repeat from nopaline C58 T-DNA
    403..459     +  CDS            MP_BEYDV (fragment): Protein inferred from homology: Swiss-Prot protein existence level 3. Involved in the viral transport within, and between cells. From Bean yellow dwarf virus (BeYDV).
    952..2604    +  CDS            luciferase: firefly luciferase; luc+; enhanced luc+ version of the luciferase gene
   2612..2860    +  terminator     HSP terminator: efficient transcription terminator from the Arabidopsis thaliana heat shock protein 18.2 gene (Nagaya et al., 2010)
   3350..3425    +  misc_RNA       gRNA scaffold: guide RNA scaffold for the Streptococcus pyogenes CRISPR/Cas9 system
   3469..5458    +  promoter       Ubi promoter: maize polyubiquitin gene promoter
   6124..6996    +  CDS            PLT2 (fragment): PLET2_ARATH - Also known as AIL4 From Arabidopsis thaliana (Mouse-ear cress).
   8695..9570    -  CDS            REPA_BEYDV: Experimental evidence at protein level: Swiss-Prot protein existence level 1. Implicated in enhancement of V-sense gene expression. Acts a an inhibitor of C-sense gene transcription. From Bean yellow dwarf virus (BeYDV).
   9865..9921    +  CDS            MP_BEYDV (fragment): Protein inferred from homology: Swiss-Prot protein existence level 3. Involved in the viral transport within, and between cells. From Bean yellow dwarf virus (BeYDV).
   9944..9968    +  misc_feature   RB T-DNA repeat: right border repeat from nopaline C58 T-DNA
  10308..10709   +  CDS            Y4CG_SINFN (fragment): Protein inferred from homology: Swiss-Prot protein existence level 3. From Sinorhizobium fredii (strain NBRC 101917 / NGR234).
  11269..11898   +  CDS            pVS1 StaA: stability protein from the Pseudomonas plasmid pVS1 (Heeb et al., 2000)
  12327..13400   +  CDS            pVS1 RepA: replication protein from the Pseudomonas plasmid pVS1 (Heeb et al., 2000)
  13466..13660   +  rep_origin     pVS1 oriV: origin of replication for the Pseudomonas plasmid pVS1 (Heeb et al., 2000)
  13863..13902   +  CDS            rop (fragment): Rop protein, which maintains plasmids at low copy number; rop
  14004..14144   +  misc_feature   bom: basis of mobility region from pBR322
  14330..14918   -  rep_origin     ori: high-copy-number ColE1/pMB1/pBR322/pUC origin of replication
  15005..15799   -  CDS            KanR: aminoglycoside phosphotransferase; aphA-3; confers resistance to kanamycin
>Addgene plasmid #127218 | pMM146 | addgene full sequence | sequence record 254240 | Addgene NGS Result
TGGCAGGATATATTGTGGTGTAAACAAATTGACGCTTAGACAACTTAATAACACATTGCGGACGTTTTTA
ATGTAGAGCTCAAAGTTTAACGCGTTAGCAGAAGGCATGTTGTTGTGACTCCGAGGGGTTGCCTCAAACT
CTATCTTATAACCGGCGTGGAGGCATGGAGGCAGGGGTATTTTGGTCATTTTAATAGATAGTGGAAAATG
ACGTGGAATTTACTTAAAGACGAAGTCTTTGCGACAAGGGGGGGCCCACGCCGAATTTAATATTACCGGC
GTGGCCCCCCCTTATCGCGAGTGCTTTAGCACGAGCGGTCCAGATTTAAAGTAGAAAATTTCCCGCCCAC
TAGGGTTAAAGGTGTTCACACTATAAAAGCATATACGATGTGATGGTATTTGATGGAGCGTATATTGTAT
CAGGTATTTCCGTTGGATACGAATTATTCGTACGACCCTCGGTACCGATCGGCGCGCCTGGCAGACATAC
TGTCCCACAAATGAAGATGGAATCTGTAAAAGAAAACGCGTGAAATAATGCGTCTGACAAAGGTTAGGTC
GGCTGCCTTTAATCAATACCAAAGTGGTCCCTACCACGATGGAAAAACTGTGCAGTCGGTTTGGCTTTTT
CTGACGAACAAATAAGATTCGTGGCCGACAGGTGGGGGTCCACCATGTGAAGGCATCTTCAGACTCCAAT
AATGGAGCAATGACGTAAGGGCTTACGAAATAAGTAAGGGTAGTTTGGGAAATGTCCACTCACCCGTCAG
TCTATAAATACTTAGCCCCTCCCTCATTGTTAAGGGAGCAAAATCTCAGAGAGATAGTCCTAGAGAGAGA
AAGAGAGCAAGTAGCCTAGAAGTAGTCAAGGCGGCGAAGTATTCAGGCACGTGGCCAGGAAGAAGAAAAG
CCAAGACGACGAAAACAGGTAAGAGCTAAGCTTCCTGCACCATGGAAGACGCCAAAAACATAAAGAAAGG
CCCGGCGCCATTCTATCCGCTGGAAGATGGAACCGCTGGAGAGCAACTGCATAAGGCTATGAAGAGATAC
GCCCTGGTTCCTGGAACAATTGCTTTTACAGATGCACATATCGAGGTGGACATCACTTACGCTGAGTACT
TCGAAATGTCCGTTCGGTTGGCAGAAGCTATGAAACGATATGGGCTGAATACAAATCACAGAATCGTCGT
ATGCAGTGAAAACTCTCTTCAATTCTTTATGCCGGTGTTGGGCGCGTTATTTATCGGAGTTGCAGTTGCG
CCCGCGAACGACATTTATAATGAACGTGAATTGCTCAACAGTATGGGCATTTCGCAGCCTACCGTGGTGT
TCGTTTCCAAAAAGGGGTTGCAAAAAATTTTGAACGTGCAAAAAAAGCTCCCAATCATCCAAAAAATTAT
TATCATGGATTCTAAAACGGATTACCAGGGATTTCAGTCGATGTACACGTTCGTCACATCTCATCTACCT
CCCGGTTTTAATGAATACGATTTTGTGCCAGAGTCCTTCGATAGGGACAAGACAATTGCACTGATCATGA
ACTCCTCTGGATCTACTGGTCTGCCTAAAGGTGTCGCTCTGCCTCATAGAACTGCCTGCGTGAGATTCTC
GCATGCCAGAGATCCTATTTTTGGCAATCAAATCATTCCGGATACTGCGATTTTAAGTGTTGTTCCATTC
CATCACGGTTTTGGAATGTTTACTACACTCGGATATTTGATATGTGGATTTCGAGTCGTCTTAATGTATA
GATTTGAAGAAGAGCTGTTTCTGAGGAGCCTTCAGGATTACAAGATTCAAAGTGCGCTGCTGGTGCCAAC
CCTATTCTCCTTCTTCGCCAAAAGCACTCTGATTGACAAATACGATTTATCTAATTTACACGAAATTGCT
TCTGGTGGCGCTCCCCTCTCTAAGGAAGTCGGGGAAGCGGTTGCCAAGAGGTTCCATCTGCCAGGTATCA
GGCAAGGATATGGGCTCACTGAGACTACATCAGCTATTCTGATTACACCCGAGGGGGATGATAAACCGGG
CGCGGTCGGTAAAGTTGTTCCATTTTTTGAAGCGAAGGTTGTGGATCTGGATACCGGGAAAACGCTGGGC
GTTAATCAAAGAGGCGAACTGTGTGTGAGAGGTCCTATGATTATGTCCGGTTATGTAAACAATCCGGAAG
CGACCAACGCCTTGATTGACAAGGATGGATGGCTACATTCTGGAGACATAGCTTACTGGGACGAAGACGA
ACACTTCTTCATCGTTGACCGCCTGAAGTCTCTGATTAAGTACAAAGGCTATCAGGTGGCTCCCGCTGAA
TTGGAATCCATCTTGCTCCAACACCCCAACATCTTCGACGCTGGTGTCGCAGGTCTTCCCGACGATGACG
CCGGTGAACTTCCCGCCGCCGTTGTTGTTTTGGAGCACGGAAAGACGATGACGGAAAAAGAGATCGTGGA
TTACGTCGCCAGTCAAGTAACAACCGCGAAAAAGTTGCGCGGAGGAGTTGTGTTTGTGGACGAAGTACCG
AAAGGTCTTACCGGAAAACTCGACGCAAGAAAAATCAGAGAGATCCTCATAAAGGCCAAGAAGGGCGGAA
AGATCGCCGTGTAACTCGAGATATGAAGATGAAGATGAAATATTTGGTGTGTCAAATAAAAAGCTTGTGT
GCTTAAGTTTGTGTTTTTTTCTTGGCTTGTTGTGTTATGAATTTGTGGCTTTTTCTAATATTAAATGAAT
GTAAGATCACATTATAATGAATAAACAAATGTTTCTATAATCCATTGTGAATGTTTTGTTGGATCTCTTC
TGCAGCATATAACTACTGTATGTGCTATGGTATGGACTATGGAATATGATTAAAGATAAGGAGCTCCGGT
GACGGACCCATGGCTTCGTTGAACAACGGAAACTCGACTTGCCTTCCGCACAATACATCATTTCTTCTTA
GCTTTTTTTCTTCTTCTTCGTTCATACAGTTTTTTTTTGTTTATCAGCTTACATTTTCTTGAACCGTAGC
TTTCGTTTTCTTCTTTTTAACTTTCCATTCGGAGTTTTTGTATCTTGTTTCATAGTTTGTCCCAGGATTA
GAATGATTAGGCATCGAACCTTCAAGAATTTGATTGAATAAAACATCTTCATTCTTAAGATATGAAGATA
ATCTTCAAAAGGCCCCTGGGAATCTGAAAGAAGAGAAGCAGGCCCATTTATATGGGAAAGAACAATAGTA
TTTCTTATATAGGCCCATTTAAGTTGAAAACAATCTTCAAAAGTCCCACATCGCTTAGATAAGAAAACGA
AGCTGAGTTTATATACAGCTAGAGTCGAAGTAGTGATTGTTGGTAGTAGCGACTCCATGGTTTTAGAGCT
AGAAATAGCAAGTTAAAATAAGGCTAGTCCGTTATCAACTTGAAAAAGTGGCACCGAGTCGGTGCTTTTT
TTCCCGGGGCGCGCCGATATCGAGCTCTCCCGGCGCGCCTGCAGTGCAGCGTGACCCGGTCGTGCCCCTC
TCTAGAGATAATGAGCATTGCATGTCTAAGTTATAAAAAATTACCACATATTTTTTTTGTCACACTTGTT
TGAAGTGCAGTTTATCTATCTTTATACATATATTTAAACTTTACTCTACGAATAATATAATCTATAGTAC
TACAATAATATCAGTGTTTTAGAGAATCATATAAATGAACAGTTAGACATGGTCTAAAGGACAATTGAGT
ATTTTGACAACAGGACTCTACAGTTTTATCTTTTTAGTGTGCATGTGTTCTCCTTTTTTTTTGCAAATAG
CTTCACCTATATAATACTTCATCCATTTTATTAGTACATCCATTTAGGGTTTAGGGTTAATGGTTTTTAT
AGACTAATTTTTTTAGTACATCTATTTTATTCTATTTTAGCCTCTAAATTAAGAAAACTAAAACTCTATT
TTAGTTTTTTTATTTAATAATTTAGATATAAAATAGAATAAAATAAAGTGACTAAAAATTAAACAAATAC
CCTTTAAGAAATTAAAAAAACTAAGGAAACATTTTTCTTGTTTCGAGTAGATAATGCCAGCCTGTTAAAC
GCCGTCGACGAGTCTAACGGACACCAACCAGCGAACCAGCAGCGTCGCGTCGGGCCAAGCGAAGCAGACG
GCACGGCATCTCTGTCGCTGCCTCTGGACCCCTCTCGAGAGTTCCGCTCCACCGTTGGACTTGCTCCGCT
GTCGGCATCCAGAAATTGCGTGGCGGAGCGGCAGACGTGAGCCGGCACGGCAGGCGGCCTCCTCCTCCTC
TCACGGCACCGGCAGCTACGGGGGATTCCTTTCCCACCGCTCCTTCGCTTTCCCTTCCTCGCCCGCCGTA
ATAAATAGACACCCCCTCCACACCCTCTTTCCCCAACCTCGTGTTGTTCGGAGCGCACACACACACAACC
AGATCTCCCCCAAATCCACCCGTCGGCACCTCCGCTTCAAGGTACGCCGCTCGTCCTCCCCCCCCCCCTC
TCTACCTTCTCTAGATCGGCGTTCCGGTCCATGGTTAGGGCCCGGTAGTTCTACTTCTGTTCATGTTTGT
GTTAGATCCGTGTTTGTGTTAGATCCGTGCTGCTAGCGTTCGTACACGGATGCGACCTGTACGTCAGACA
CGTTCTGATTGCTAACTTGCCAGTGTTTCTCTTTGGGGAATCCTGGGATGGCTCTAGCCGTTCCGCAGAC
GGGATCGATTTCATGATTTTTTTTGTTTCGTTGCATAGGGTTTGGTTTGCCCTTTTCCTTTATTTCAATA
TATGCCGTGCACTTGTTTGTCGGGTCATCTTTTCATGCTTTTTTTTGTCTTGGTTGTGATGATGTGGTCT
GGTTGGGCGGTCGTTCTAGATCGGAGTAGAATTAATTCTGTTTCAAACTACCTGGTGGATTTATTAATTT
TGGATCTGTATGTGTGTGCCATACATATTCATAGTTACGAATTGAAGATGATGGATGGAAATATCGATCT
AGGATAGGTATACATGTTGATGCGGGTTTTACTGATGCATATACAGAGATGCTTTTTGTTCGCTTGGTTG
TGATGATGTGGTGTGGTTGGGCGGTCGTTCATTCGTTCTAGATCGGAGTAGAATACTGTTTCAAACTACC
TGGTGTATTTATTAATTTTGGAACTGTATGTGTGTGTCATACATCTTCATAGTTACGAGTTTAAGATGGA
TGGAAATATCGATCTAGGATAGGTATACATGTTGATGTGGGTTTTACTGATGCATATACATGATGGCATA
TGCAGCATCTATTCATATGCTCTAACCTTGAGTACCTATCTATTATAATAAACAAGTATGTTTTATAATT
ATTTTGATCTTGATATACTTGGATGATGGCATATGCAGCAGCTATATGTGGATTTTTTTAGCCCTGCCTT
CATACGCTATTTATTTGCTTGGTACTGTTTCTTTTGTCGATGCTCACCCTGTTGTTTGGTGTTACTTCCT
GCAGGCTTCCCTAACCTTTGCACTGTCCAAAATGGCTTCCTGATCCCCTCACTTCCTCGAATCAATCTAA
GAAGAAACTCAAGCCGCAACCATTAGGGGCAGATTAATTGCTGCACTTTCAGATAATCAAGCATGGCCAC
TGTGAACAACTGGCTCGCTTTCTCCCTCTCCCCGCAGGAGCTGCCGCCCTCCCAGACGACGGACTCCACA
CTCATCTCGGCCGCCACCGCCGACCATGTCTCCGGCGATGTCTGCTTCAACATCCCCCAAGATTGGAGCA
TGAGGGGATCAGAGCTTTCGGCGCTCGTCGCGGAGCCGAAGCTGGAGGACTTCCTCGGCGGCATCTCCTT
CTCCGAGCAGCATCACAAGGCCAACTGCAACATGATACCCAGCACTAGCAGCACAGTTTGCTACGCCAGC
TCAGGTGCTAGCACCGGCTACCATCACCAGCTGTACCACCAGCCCACCAGCTCAGCGCTCCACTTCGCGG
ACTCCGTAATGGTGGCCTCCTCGGCCGGTGTCCACGACGGCGGTGCCATGCTCAGCGCGGCCGCCGCTAA
CGGTGTCGCTGGCGCTGCCAGTGCCAACGGCGGCGGCATCGGGCTGTCCATGATTAAGAACTGGCTGCGG
AGCCAACCGGCGCCCATGCAGCCGAGGGTGGCGGCGGCTGAGGGCGCGCAGGGGCTCTCTTTGTCCATGA
ACATGGCGGGGACGACCCAAGGCGCTGCTGGCATGCCACTTCTCGCTGGAGAGCGCGCACGGGCGCCCGA
GAGTGTATCCACGTCAGCACAGGGTGGAGCCGTCGTCGTCACGGCGCCGAAGGAGGATAGCGGTGGCAGC
GGTGTTGCCGGCGCTCTAGTAGCCGTGAGCACGGACACGGGTGGCAGCGGCGGCGCGTCGGCTGACAACA
CGGCAAGGAAGACGGTGGACACGTTCGGGCAGCGCACGTCGATTTACCGTGGCGTGACAAGGCATAGATG
GACTGGGAGATATGAGGCACATCTTTGGGATAACAGTTGCAGAAGGGAAGGGCAAACTCGTAAGGGTCGT
CAAGTCTATTTAGGTGGCTATGATAAAGAGGAGAAAGCTGCTAGGGCTTATGATCTTGCTGCTCTGAAGT
ACTGGGGTGCCACAACAACAACAAATTTTCCAGTGAGTAACTACGAAAAGGAGCTGGAGGACATGAAGCA
CATGACAAGGCAGGAGTTTGTAGCGCCTCTGAGAAGGAAGTCCAGTGGTTTCTCCAGAGGTGCATCCATT
TACAGGGGAGTGACTAGGCATCACCAACATGGAAGATGGCAAGCACGGATTGGACGAGTTGCAGGGAACA
AGGATCTTTACTTGGGCACCTTCAGCACCCAGGAGGAGGCAGCGGAGGCGTACGACATCGCGGCGATCAA
GTTCCGCGGCCTCAACGCCGTCACCAACTTCGACATGAGCCGCTACGACGTGAAGTCCATCCTGGACAGC
AGCGCCCTCCCCATCGGCAGCGCCGCCAAGCGCCTCAAGGAGGCCGAGGCCGCAGCGTCCGCGCAGCACC
ACCATGCGGGTGTCGTTTCCTATGACGTTGGGAGGATTGCCAGCCAACTGGGAGATGGCGGTGCCCTCGC
TGCGGCCTATGGTGCTCACTATCACGGTGCCGCGTGGCCAACGATTGCATTCCAGCCGGGCGCGGCGTCC
ACCGGACTGTACCATCCTTACGCGCAGCAGCCTATGCGCGGCGGTGGATGGTGTAAACAAGAGCAAGATC
ACGCTGTGATAGCAGCGGCACACTCCTTGCAGGATCTTCATCATTTGAATCTCGGAGCCGCCGGGGCCCA
CGACTTTTTCTCGGCAGGGCAGCAGGCCGCCGCCGCTGCGATGCACGGCCTGGGTAGCATCGACAGTGCG
TCGCTGGAGCACAGCACCGGCTCCAACTCCGTCGTCTACAACGGCGGGGTCGGCGACAGCAACGGCGCCA
GCGCCGTCGGCGGCAGTGGCGGTGGCTACATGATGCCGATGAGCGCTGCCGGAGCAACCACTACATCGGC
AATGGTGAGCCACGAGCAGGTCCATGCACGGGCCTACGACGAAGCCAAGCAGGCTGCTCAGATGGGGTAC
GAGAGCTACCTGGTGAACGCGGAGAACAATGGTGGCGGAAGGATGTCTGCATGGGGGACTGTCGTGTCTG
CAGCCGCGGCGGCAGCAGCAAGCAGCAACGACAACATGGCCGCCGACGTGGGCCACGGCGGCGCGCAGCT
GTTCAGTGTCTGGAACGACACTTAACTCGAGCCCTAGACTTGTCCATCTTCTGGATTGGCCAAGTTAATT
AATGTATGAAATAAAAGGATGCACACATAGTGACATGCTAATCACTATAATGTGGGCATCAAAGTTGTGT
GTTATGTGTAATTACTAATTATCTGAATAAGAGAAAGAGATCATCCATATTTCTTATCCTAAATGAATGT
CACGTGTCTTTATAATTCTTTGATGAACCAGATGCATTTTATTAACCAATTCCATATACATATAAATATT
AATCATATATAATTAATATCAATTGGGTTAGCAAAACAAATCTAGTCTAGGTGTGTTTTGCTAATTATTG
GGGGATAGTGCAAAAAGAAATCTACGTTCTCAATAATTCAGATAGAAAACTTAATAAAGTGAGATAATTT
ACATAGATTGCTTTTATCCTTTGATATATGTGAAACCATGCATGATATAAGGAAAATAGATAGAGAAATA
ATTTTTTACATCGTTGAATATGTAAACAATTTAATTCAAGAAGCTAGGAATATAAATATTGAGGAGTTTA
TGATTAGAGCTCAGTGTTTGATCGCCGGCGGTACCGAGTGTACTTCAAGTCAGTGGGAAATCAATAAAAT
GATTATTTTATGAATATATTTCATTGTGCAAGTAGATAGAAATTACATATGTTACATAACACACGAAATA
AACAAAAAAAGACAATCCAAAAACAAACACCCCAAAAAAAATAATCACTTTAGATAAACTCGTATGAGGA
GAGGCACGTTCAGTGACTCGACGATTCCCGAGCAAAAAAAGTCTCCCCGTCACACATGTAGTGGGTGACG
CAATTATCTTTAAAGTAATCCTTCTGTTGACTTGTCATTGATAACATCCAGTCTTCGTCAGGATTGCAAA
GAATTATAGAAGGGATCCCACCTTTTATTTTCTTCTTTTTTCCATATTTAGGGTTGACAGTGAAATCAGA
CTGGCAACCTATTAATTGCTTCCACAATGGGACGAACTTGAAGGGGATGTCGTCGATGATATTATAGGTG
GCGTGTTCATCGTAGTTGGTGAAATCGATGGTACCGTTCCAATAGTTGTGTCGTCCGAGACTTCTAGCCC
AGGTGGTCTTTCCGGTACGAGTTGGTCCGCAGATGTAGAGGCTGGGGTGTCGGATTCCATTCCTTCCATT
GTCCTTGTTAAATCGGCCATCCATTCAAGGTCAGATTGAGCTTGTTGGTATGAGACAGGATGTATGTAAG
TATAAGCGTCTATGCTTACATGGTATAGATGGGTTTCCCTCCAGGAGTGTAGATCTTCGTGGCAGCGAAG
ATCTGATTCTGTGAAGGGCGACACATACGGTTCAGGTTGTGGAGGGAATAATTTGTTGGCTGAATATTCC
AGCCATTGAAGCTTTGTTGCCCATTCATGAGGGAATTCTTCCTTGATCATGTCAAGATATTCCTCCTTAG
ACGTTGCAGTCTGGATAATAGTTCTCCATCGTGCGTCAGATTTGCGAGGAGAAACCTTATGATCTCGGAA
ATCTCCTCTGGTTTTAATATCTCCGTCCTTTGATATGTAATCAAGGACTTGTTTAGAGTTTCTAGCTGGC
TGGATATTAGGGTGATTTCCTTCAAAATCGAAAAAAGAAGGATCCCTAATACAAGGTTTTTTATCAAGCT
GGAGAAGAGCATGATAGTGGGTAGTGCCATCTTGATGAAGCTCAGAAGCAACACCAAGGAAGAAAATAAG
AAAAGGTGTGAGTTTCTCCCAGAGAAACTGGAATAAATCATCTCTTTGAGATGAGCACTTGGGATAGGTA
AGGAAAACATATTTAGATTGGAGTCTGAAGTTCTTACTAGCAGAAGGCATGTTGTTGTGACTCCGAGGGG
TTGCCTCAAACTCTATCTTATAACCGGCGTGGAGGCATGGAGGCAGGGGTATTTTGGTCATTTTAATAGA
TAGTGGAAAATGACGTGGAATTTACTTAAAGACGAAGTCTTTGCGACAAGGGGGGGCCCACGCCGAATTT
AATATTACCGGCGTGGCCCCCCCTTATCGCGAGTGCTTTAGCACGAGCGGTCCAGATTTAAAGTAGAAAA
TTTCCCGCCCACTAGGGTTAAAGGTGTTCACACTATAAAAGCATATACGATGTGATGGTATTTGATGGAG
CGTATATTGTATCAGGTATTTCCGTTGGATACGAATTATTCGTACGACCCTCATAGTTTAAACTATCAGT
GTTTGACAGGATATATTGGCGGGTAAACCTAAGAGAAAAGAGCGTTTATTAGAATAATCGGATATTTAAA
AGGGCGTGAAAAGGTTTATCCGTTCGTCCATTTGTATGTGCATGCCAACCACAGGGTTCCCCTCGGGATC
AAAGTACTTTGATCCAACCCCTCCGCTGCTATAGTGCAGTCGGCTTCTGACGTTCAGTGCAGCCGTCTTC
TGAAAACGACATGTCGCACAAGTCCTAAGTTACGCGACAGGCTGCCGCCCTGCCCTTTTCCTGGCGTTTT
CTTGTCGCGTGTTTTAGTCGCATAAAGTAGAATACTTGCGACTAGAACCGGAGACATTACGCCATGAACA
AGAGCGCCGCCGCTGGCCTGCTGGGCTATGCCCGCGTCAGCACCGACGACCAGGACTTGACCAACCAACG
GGCCGAACTGCACGCGGCCGGCTGCACCAAGCTGTTTTCCGAGAAGATCACCGGCACCAGGCGCGACCGC
CCGGAGCTGGCCAGGATGCTTGACCACCTACGCCCTGGCGACGTTGTGACAGTGACCAGGCTAGACCGCC
TGGCCCGCAGCACCCGCGACCTACTGGACATTGCCGAGCGCATCCAGGAGGCCGGCGCGGGCCTGCGTAG
CCTGGCAGAGCCGTGGGCCGACACCACCACGCCGGCCGGCCGCATGGTGTTGACCGTGTTCGCCGGCATT
GCCGAGTTCGAGCGTTCCCTAATCATCGACCGCACCCGGAGCGGGCGCGAGGCCGCCAAGGCCCGAGGCG
TGAAGTTTGGCCCCCGCCCTACCCTCACCCCGGCACAGATCGCGCACGCCCGCGAGCTGATCGACCAGGA
AGGCCGCACCGTGAAAGAGGCGGCTGCACTGCTTGGCGTGCATCGCTCGACCCTGTACCGCGCACTTGAG
CGCAGCGAGGAAGTGACGCCCACCGAGGCCAGGCGGCGCGGTGCCTTCCGTGAGGACGCATTGACCGAGG
CCGACGCCCTGGCGGCCGCCGAGAATGAACGCCAAGAGGAACAAGCATGAAACCGCACCAGGACGGCCAG
GACGAACCGTTTTTCATTACCGAAGAGATCGAGGCGGAGATGATCGCGGCCGGGTACGTGTTCGAGCCGC
CCGCGCACGGCTCAACCGTGCGGCTGCATGAAATCCTGGCCGGTTTGTCTGATGCCAAGCTGGCGGCCTG
GCCGGCCAGCTTGGCCGCTGAAGAAACCGAGCGCCGCCGTCTAAAAAGGTGATGTGTATTTGAGTAAAAC
AGCTTGCGTCATGCGGTCGCTGCGTATATGATGCGATGAGTAAATAAACAAATACGCAAGGGGAACGCAT
GAAGGTTATCGCTGTACTTAACCAGAAAGGCGGGTCAGGCAAGACGACCATCGCAACCCATCTAGCCCGC
GCCCTGCAACTCGCCGGGGCCGATGTTCTGTTAGTCGATTCCGATCCCCAGGGCAGTGCCCGCGATTGGG
CGGCCGTGCGGGAAGATCAACCGCTAACCGTTGTCGGCATCGACCGCCCGACGATTGACCGCGACGTGAA
GGCCATCGGCCGGCGCGACTTCGTAGTGATCGACGGAGCGCCCCAGGCGGCGGACTTGGCTGTGTCCGCG
ATCAAGGCAGCCGACTTCGTGCTGATTCCGGTGCAGCCAAGCCCTTACGACATATGGGCCACCGCCGACC
TGGTGGAGCTGGTTAAGCAGCGCATTGAGGTCACGGATGGAAGGCTACAAGCGGCCTTTGTCGTGTCGCG
GGCGATCAAAGGCACGCGCATCGGCGGTGAGGTTGCCGAGGCGCTGGCCGGGTACGAGCTGCCCATTCTT
GAGTCCCGTATCACGCAGCGCGTGAGCTACCCAGGCACTGCCGCCGCCGGCACAACCGTTCTTGAATCAG
AACCCGAGGGCGACGCTGCCCGCGAGGTCCAGGCGCTGGCCGCTGAAATTAAATCAAAACTCATTTGAGT
TAATGAGGTAAAGAGAAAATGAGCAAAAGCACAAACACGCTAAGTGCCGGCCGTCCGAGCGCACGCAGCA
GCAAGGCTGCAACGTTGGCCAGCCTGGCAGACACGCCAGCCATGAAGCGGGTCAACTTTCAGTTGCCGGC
GGAGGATCACACCAAGCTGAAGATGTACGCGGTACGCCAAGGCAAGACCATTACCGAGCTGCTATCTGAA
TACATCGCGCAGCTACCAGAGTAAATGAGCAAATGAATAAATGAGTAGATGAATTTTAGCGGCTAAAGGA
GGCGGCATGGAAAATCAAGAACAACCAGGCACCGACGCCGTGGAATGCCCCATGTGTGGAGGAACGGGCG
GTTGGCCAGGCGTAAGCGGCTGGGTTGCCTGCCGGCCCTGCAATGGCACTGGAACCCCCAAGCCCGAGGA
ATCGGCGTGAGCGGTCGCAAACCATCCGGCCCGGTACAAATCGGCGCGGCGCTGGGTGATGACCTGGTGG
AGAAGTTGAAGGCCGCGCAGGCCGCCCAGCGGCAACGCATCGAGGCAGAAGCACGCCCCGGTGAATCGTG
GCAAGCGGCCGCTGATCGAATCCGCAAAGAATCCCGGCAACCGCCGGCAGCCGGTGCGCCGTCGATTAGG
AAGCCGCCCAAGGGCGACGAGCAACCAGATTTTTTCGTTCCGATGCTCTATGACGTGGGCACCCGCGATA
GTCGCAGCATCATGGACGTGGCCGTTTTCCGTCTGTCGAAGCGTGACCGACGAGCTGGCGAGGTGATCCG
CTACGAGCTTCCAGACGGGCACGTAGAGGTTTCCGCAGGGCCGGCCGGCATGGCCAGTGTGTGGGATTAC
GACCTGGTACTGATGGCGGTTTCCCATCTAACCGAATCCATGAACCGATACCGGGAAGGGAAGGGAGACA
AGCCCGGCCGCGTGTTCCGTCCACACGTTGCGGACGTACTCAAGTTCTGCCGGCGAGCCGATGGCGGAAA
GCAGAAAGACGACCTGGTAGAAACCTGCATTCGGTTAAACACCACGCACGTTGCCATGCAGCGTACGAAG
AAGGCCAAGAACGGCCGCCTGGTGACGGTATCCGAGGGTGAAGCCTTGATTAGCCGCTACAAGATCGTAA
AGAGCGAAACCGGGCGGCCGGAGTACATCGAGATCGAGCTAGCTGATTGGATGTACCGCGAGATCACAGA
AGGCAAGAACCCGGACGTGCTGACGGTTCACCCCGATTACTTTTTGATCGATCCCGGCATCGGCCGTTTT
CTCTACCGCCTGGCACGCCGCGCCGCAGGCAAGGCAGAAGCCAGATGGTTGTTCAAGACGATCTACGAAC
GCAGTGGCAGCGCCGGAGAGTTCAAGAAGTTCTGTTTCACCGTGCGCAAGCTGATCGGGTCAAATGACCT
GCCGGAGTACGATTTGAAGGAGGAGGCGGGGCAGGCTGGCCCGATCCTAGTCATGCGCTACCGCAACCTG
ATCGAGGGCGAAGCATCCGCCGGTTCCTAATGTACGGAGCAGATGCTAGGGCAAATTGCCCTAGCAGGGG
AAAAAGGTCGAAAAGGCCTCTTTCCTGTGGATAGCACGTACATTGGGAACCCAAAGCCGTACATTGGGAA
CCGGAACCCGTACATTGGGAACCCAAAGCCGTACATTGGGAACCGGTCACACATGTAAGTGACTGATATA
AAAGAGAAAAAAGGCGATTTTTCCGCCTAAAACTCTTTAAAACTTATTAAAACTCTTAAAACCCGCCTGG
CCTGTGCATAACTGTCTGGCCAGCGCACAGCCGAAGAGCTGCAAAAAGCGCCTACCCTTCGGTCGCTGCG
CTCCCTACGCCCCGCCGCTTCGCGTCGGCCTATCGCGGCCGCTGGCCGCTCAAAAATGGCTGGCCTACGG
CCAGGCAATCTACCAGGGCGCGGACAAGCCGCGCCGTCGCCACTCGACCGCCGGCGCCCACATCAAGGCA
CCCTGCCTCGCGCGTTTCGGTGATGACGGTGAAAACCTCTGACACATGCAGCTCCCGGAAACGGTCACAG
CTTGTCTGTAAGCGGATGCCGGGAGCAGACAAGCCCGTCAGGGCGCGTCAGCGGGTGTTGGCGGGTGTCG
GGGCGCAGCCATGACCCAGTCACGTAGCGATAGCGGAGTGTATACTGGCTTAACTATGCGGCATCAGAGC
AGATTGTACTGAGAGTGCACCATATGCGGTGTGAAATACCGCACAGATGCGTAAGGAGAAAATACCGCAT
CAGGCGCTCTTCCGCTTCCTCGCTCACTGACTCGCTGCGCTCGGTCGTTCGGCTGCGGCGAGCGGTATCA
GCTCACTCAAAGGCGGTAATACGGTTATCCACAGAATCAGGGGATAACGCAGGAAAGAACATGTGAGCAA
AAGGCCAGCAAAAGGCCAGGAACCGTAAAAAGGCCGCGTTGCTGGCGTTTTTCCATAGGCTCCGCCCCCC
TGACGAGCATCACAAAAATCGACGCTCAAGTCAGAGGTGGCGAAACCCGACAGGACTATAAAGATACCAG
GCGTTTCCCCCTGGAAGCTCCCTCGTGCGCTCTCCTGTTCCGACCCTGCCGCTTACCGGATACCTGTCCG
CCTTTCTCCCTTCGGGAAGCGTGGCGCTTTCTCATAGCTCACGCTGTAGGTATCTCAGTTCGGTGTAGGT
CGTTCGCTCCAAGCTGGGCTGTGTGCACGAACCCCCCGTTCAGCCCGACCGCTGCGCCTTATCCGGTAAC
TATCGTCTTGAGTCCAACCCGGTAAGACACGACTTATCGCCACTGGCAGCAGCCACTGGTAACAGGATTA
GCAGAGCGAGGTATGTAGGCGGTGCTACAGAGTTCTTGAAGTGGTGGCCTAACTACGGCTACACTAGAAG
GACAGTATTTGGTATCTGCGCTCTGCTGAAGCCAGTTACCTTCGGAAAAAGAGTTGGTAGCTCTTGATCC
GGCAAACAAACCACCGCTGGTAGCGGTGGTTTTTTTGTTTGCAAGCAGCAGATTACGCGCAGAAAAAAAG
GATCTCAAGAAGATCCTTTGATCTTTTCTACGGGGTCTGACGCTCAGTGGAACGAAAACTCACGTTAAGG
GATTTTGGTCATGCATTCTAGGTACTAAAACAATTCATCCAGTAAAATATAATATTTTATTTTCTCCCAA
TCAGGCTTGATCCCCAGTAAGTCAAAAAATAGCTCGACATACTGTTCTTCCCCGATATCCTCCCTGATCG
ACCGGACGCAGAAGGCAATGTCATACCACTTGTCCGCCCTGCCGCTTCTCCCAAGATCAATAAAGCCACT
TACTTTGCCATCTTTCACAAAGATGTTGCTGTCTCCCAGGTCGCCGTGGGAAAAGACAAGTTCCTCTTCG
GGCTTTTCCGTCTTTAAAAAATCATACAGCTCGCGCGGATCTTTAAATGGAGTGTCTTCTTCCCAGTTTT
CGCAATCCACATCGGCCAGATCGTTATTCAGTAAGTAATCCAATTCGGCTAAGCGGCTGTCTAAGCTATT
CGTATAGGGACAATCCGATATGTCGATGGAGTGAAAGAGCCTGATGCACTCCGCATACAGCTCGATAATC
TTTTCAGGGCTTTGTTCATCTTCATACTCTTCCGAGCAAAGGACGCCATCGGCCTCACTCATGAGCAGAT
TGCTCCAGCCATCATGCCGTTCAAAGTGCAGGACCTTTGGAACAGGCAGCTTTCCTTCCAGCCATAGCAT
CATGTCCTTTTCCCGTTCCACATCATAGGTGGTCCCTTTATACCGGCTGTCCGTCATTTTTAAATATAGG
TTTTCATTTTCTCCCACCAGCTTATATACCTTAGCAGGAGACATTCCTTCCGTATCTTTTACGCAGCGGT
ATTTTTCGATCAGTTTTTTCAATTCCGGTGATATTCTCATTTTAGCCATTTATTATTTCCTTCCTCTTTT
CTACAGTATTTAAAGATACCCCAAGAAGCTAATTATAACAAGACGAACTCCAATTCACTGTTCCTTGCAT
TCTAAAACCTTAAATACCAGAAAACAGCTTTTTCAAAGTTGTTTTCAAAGTTGGCGTATAACATAGTATC
GACGGAGCCGATTTTGAAACCGCGGTGATCACAGGCAGCAACGCTCTGTCATCGTTACAATCAACATGCT
ACCCTCCGCGAGATCATCCGTGTTTCAAACCCGGCAGCTTAGTTGCCGTTCTTCCGAATAGCATCGGTAA
CATGAGCAAAGTCTGCCGCCTTACAACGGCTCTCCCGCTGACGCCGTCCCGGACTGATGGGCTGCCTGTA
TCGAGTGGTGATTTTGTGCCGAGCTGCCGGTCGGGGAGCTGTTGGCTGGCTGG
